Addgene plasmid #116432: pHAGE-MAPK1-E322K
Purpose: Lentiviral expression of MAPK1 E322K
Depositing lab: Gordon Mills & Kenneth Scott. Depositing organization: Baylor College of Medicine. Publication: Systematic Functional Annotation of Somatic Mutations in Cancer. Ng PK, Li J, Jeong KJ, Shao S, Chen H, Tsang YH, Sengupta S, Wang Z, Bhavana VH, Tran R, Soewito S, Minussi DC, Moreno D, Kong K, Dogruluk T, Lu H, Gao J, Tokheim C, Zhou DC, Johnson AM, Zeng J, Ip CKM, Ju Z, Wester M, Yu S, Li Y, Vellano CP, Schultz N, Karchin R, Ding L, Lu Y, Cheung LWT, Chen K, Shaw KR, Meric-Bernstam F, Scott KL, Yi S, Sahni N, Liang H, Mills GB. Cancer Cell. 2018 Mar 12;33(3):450-462.e10. doi: 10.1016/j.ccell.2018.01.021. PubMed 29533785.
Backbone
  Vector backbone: pHAGE
  Vector type: Lentiviral
Growth in bacteria
  Bacterial resistance: Ampicillin, 100 μg/mL
  Growth temperature: 37°C
  Growth strain: Stbl3
  Copy number: High Copy
Gene/Insert
  Gene/Insert name: MAPK1
  Species: H. sapiens (human)
  Mutation: E322K
  Entrez Gene: MAPK1 (a.k.a. ERK, ERK-2, ERK2, ERT1, MAPK2, NS13, P42MAPK, PRKM1, PRKM2, p38, p40, p41, p41mapk, p42-MAPK)
  Cloning method: Gateway Cloning
Terms and licenses: Academic/Nonprofit Terms; Industry Terms: Not Available to Industry
How to cite: pHAGE-MAPK1-E322K was a gift from Gordon Mills & Kenneth Scott (Addgene plasmid # 116432 ; http://n2t.net/addgene:116432 ; RRID:Addgene_116432)
