[The description below was written by a language model from this plasmid's Addgene catalogue record and pLannotate feature annotations shown in this document.]
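Description:
pHAGE-MAPK1-E322K is a 9.6 kb HIV-1-based, self-inactivating lentiviral expression plasmid built on the pHAGE backbone, carrying human MAPK1 (ERK2) with the E322K substitution. It is propagated in E. coli through a high-copy ColE1/pUC-type origin and selected with ampicillin via the β-lactamase gene. The record lists a recombination-deficient strain for growth, as is usual for plasmids containing repeated LTRs. The backbone also retains short remnants of lac regulatory elements, an SV40 origin and an SV40 poly(A) signal, all annotated as fragments.

The transfer cassette lies between a truncated 5' LTR and a ΔU3 3' LTR. It includes the Ψ packaging signal with an adjoining gag fragment, the Rev response element for Rev-dependent nuclear export of the genomic RNA, and the cPPT/CTS, which aids nuclear import of the reverse-transcribed genome. Packaging functions are not encoded on the plasmid and must be supplied in trans.

Within this frame, the constitutive EF-1α promoter drives the MAPK1 open reading frame, which is flanked by attB1 and attB2 sites left by Gateway cloning. A V5 epitope tag is annotated downstream of attB2, but the record does not say whether the insert reads through into it. An EMCV IRES then directs translation of EGFP from the same transcript, so transduced cells can be identified by fluorescence, and a WPRE enhances transcript expression.

The stated purpose is lentiviral expression of MAPK1 E322K. The associated publication concerns systematic functional annotation of somatic cancer mutations, which is consistent with use in assaying the functional effect of this variant in transduced mammalian cells.
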