Features (pLannotate 1.2.2; 27 found; start..end, strand, type, name):
    377..634     +  LTR            5' LTR (truncated): truncated 5' long terminal repeat (LTR) from HIV-1
    681..806     +  misc_feature   HIV-1 Ψ: packaging signal of human immunodeficiency virus type 1
    790..1128    +  CDS            HIV-1 gag (fragment): gag protein from human immunodeficiency virus 1; gag
   1303..1536    +  misc_feature   RRE: The Rev response element (RRE) of HIV-1 allows for Rev-dependent mRNA export from the nucleus to the cytoplasm.
   1913..2013    +  CDS            Rev (fragment): human immunodeficiency virus 1 (HIV-1) Rev protein; rev; enhances nuclear export of unspliced and incompletely spliced viral mRNAs
   2058..2175    +  misc_feature   cPPT/CTS: central polypurine tract and central termination sequence of HIV-1
   2223..3401    +  promoter       EF-1α promoter: strong constitutive promoter for human elongation factor EF-1α
   3422..3442    +  protein_bind   attB1: mutant version of attB; core recombination site for the Gateway® BP reaction BP Clonase™
   3448..4527    +  CDS            MAPK1: MK01_HUMAN - Also known as ERK2, PRKM1, PRKM2. Experimental evidence at protein level: Swiss-Prot protein existence level 1. Acts as a transcriptional repressor. Binds to a [GC]AAA[GC] consensus sequence. Repress the expression of interferon gamma-induced genes. Seems to bind to the promoter of CCL5, DMP1, IFIH1, IFITM1, IRF7, IRF9, LAMP3, OAS1, OAS2, OAS3 and STAT1. Transcriptional activity is independent of kinase activity. From Homo sapiens (Human).
   4532..4556    -  protein_bind   attB2: mutant version of attB; recombination site for the Gateway® BP reaction BP Clonase™
   4609..4650    +  CDS            V5 tag: epitope tag from simian virus 5
   4776..5238    +  misc_feature   IRES: internal ribosome entry site (IRES) of the encephalomyocarditis virus (EMCV)
   5252..5971    +  CDS            EGFP: the original enhanced GFP (Yang et al., 1996) mammalian codon-optimized
   5985..6573    +  misc_feature   WPRE: woodchuck hepatitis virus posttranscriptional regulatory element
   6581..6646    +  CDS            nef (fragment): NEF_HV1Z2 - Experimental evidence at protein level: Swiss-Prot protein existence level 1. Extracellular Nef protein targets CD4(+) T-lymphocytes for apoptosis by interacting with CXCR4 surface receptors. From Human immunodeficiency virus type 1 group M subtype D (isolate Z2/CDC-Z34) (HIV-1).
   6648..6881    +  LTR            3' LTR (ΔU3): self-inactivating 3' long terminal repeat (LTR) from HIV-1
   7086..7190    +  promoter       AmpR promoter: bla
   7191..8051    +  CDS            AmpR: β-lactamase; bla; confers resistance to ampicillin, carbenicillin, and related antibiotics
   8222..8810    +  rep_origin     ori: high-copy-number ColE1/pMB1/pBR322/pUC origin of replication
   8993..9047    +  CDS            lacI (fragment): lac repressor; lacI; The lac repressor binds to the lac operator to inhibit transcription in E. coli. This inhibition can be relieved by adding lactose or isopropyl-β-D-thiogalactopyranoside (IPTG).
   9053..9146    +  rep_origin     SV40 ori (fragment): SV40 origin of replication
   9171..9208    +  CDS            lacI (fragment): lac repressor; lacI; The lac repressor binds to the lac operator to inhibit transcription in E. coli. This inhibition can be relieved by adding lactose or isopropyl-β-D-thiogalactopyranoside (IPTG).
   9221..9242    +  protein_bind   CAP binding site: CAP binding activates transcription in the presence of cAMP. E. coli catabolite activator protein
   9257..9287    +  promoter       lac promoter: promoter for the E. coli lac operon
   9295..9311    +  protein_bind   lac operator: The lac repressor binds to the lac operator to inhibit transcription in E. coli. This inhibition can be relieved by adding lactose or isopropyl-β-D-thiogalactopyranoside (IPTG). lac repressor encoded by lacI
   9345..9428    +  polyA_signal   SV40 poly(A) signal (fragment): SV40 polyadenylation signal
   9595..329     +  CDS            nef (fragment) (across the origin): NEF_HV1BR - Experimental evidence at protein level: Swiss-Prot protein existence level 1. Extracellular Nef protein targets CD4(+) T-lymphocytes for apoptosis by interacting with CXCR4 surface receptors (PubMed:14990729). From Human immunodeficiency virus type 1 group M subtype B (isolate BRU/LAI) (HIV-1).
>Addgene plasmid #116432 | pHAGE-MAPK1-E322K | addgene full sequence | sequence record 252429 | Addgene NGS Result
TGGAAGGGCTAATTCACTCCCAAAGAAGACAAGATATCCTTGATCTGTGGATCTACCACACACAAGGCTA
CTTCCCTGATTAGCAGAACTACACACCAGGGCCAGGGGTCAGATATCCACTGACCTTTGGATGGTGCTAC
AAGCTAGTACCAGTTGAGCCAGATAAGGTAGAAGAGGCCAATAAAGGAGAGAACACCAGCTTGTTACACC
CTGTGAGCCTGCATGGGATGGATGACCCGGAGAGAGAAGTGTTAGAGTGGAGGTTTGACAGCCGCCTAGC
ATTTCATCACGTGGCCCGAGAGCTGCATCCGGAGTACTTCAAGAACTGCTGATATCGAGCTTGCTACAAG
GGACTTTCCGCTGGGGACTTTCCAGGGAGGCGTGGCCTGGGCGGGACTGGGGAGTGGCGAGCCCTCAGAT
CCTGCATATAAGCAGCTGCTTTTTGCCTGTACTGGGTCTCTCTGGTTAGACCAGATCTGAGCCTGGGAGC
TCTCTGGCTAACTAGGGAACCCACTGCTTAAGCCTCAATAAAGCTTGCCTTGAGTGCTTCAAGTAGTGTG
TGCCCGTCTGTTGTGTGACTCTGGTAACTAGAGATCCCTCAGACCCTTTTAGTCAGTGTGGAAAATCTCT
AGCAGTGGCGCCCGAACAGGGACTTGAAAGCGAAAGGGAAACCAGAGGAGCTCTCTCGACGCAGGACTCG
GCTTGCTGAAGCGCGCACGGCAAGAGGCGAGGGGCGGCGACTGGTGAGTACGCCAAAAATTTTGACTAGC
GGAGGCTAGAAGGAGAGAGATGGGTGCGAGAGCGTCAGTATTAAGCGGGGGAGAATTAGATCGCGATGGG
AAAAAATTCGGTTAAGGCCAGGGGGAAAGAAAAAATATAAATTAAAACATATAGTATGGGCAAGCAGGGA
GCTAGAACGATTCGCAGTTAATCCTGGCCTGTTAGAAACATCAGAAGGCTGTAGACAAATACTGGGACAG
CTACAACCATCCCTTCAGACAGGATCAGAAGAACTTAGATCATTATATAATACAGTAGCAACCCTCTATT
GTGTGCATCAAAGGATAGAGATAAAAGACACCAAGGAAGCTTTAGACAAGATAGAGGAAGAGCAAAACAA
AAGTAAGACCACCGCACAGCAAGCGGCCGGCCGCTGATCTTCAGACCTGGAGGAGGAGATATGAGGGACA
ATTGGAGAAGTGAATTATATAAATATAAAGTAGTAAAAATTGAACCATTAGGAGTAGCACCCACCAAGGC
AAAGAGAAGAGTGGTGCAGAGAGAAAAAAGAGCAGTGGGAATAGGAGCTTTGTTCCTTGGGTTCTTGGGA
GCAGCAGGAAGCACTATGGGCGCAGCGTCAATGACGCTGACGGTACAGGCCAGACAATTATTGTCTGGTA
TAGTGCAGCAGCAGAACAATTTGCTGAGGGCTATTGAGGCGCAACAGCATCTGTTGCAACTCACAGTCTG
GGGCATCAAGCAGCTCCAGGCAAGAATCCTGGCTGTGGAAAGATACCTAAAGGATCAACAGCTCCTGGGG
ATTTGGGGTTGCTCTGGAAAACTCATTTGCACCACTGCTGTGCCTTGGAATGCTAGTTGGAGTAATAAAT
CTCTGGAACAGATTTGGAATCACACGACCTGGATGGAGTGGGACAGAGAAATTAACAATTACACAAGCTT
AATACACTCCTTAATTGAAGAATCGCAAAACCAGCAAGAAAAGAATGAACAAGAATTATTGGAATTAGAT
AAATGGGCAAGTTTGTGGAATTGGTTTAACATAACAAATTGGCTGTGGTATATAAAATTATTCATAATGA
TAGTAGGAGGCTTGGTAGGTTTAAGAATAGTTTTTGCTGTACTTTCTATAGTGAATAGAGTTAGGCAGGG
ATATTCACCATTATCGTTTCAGACCCACCTCCCAACCCCGAGGGGACCCGACAGGCCCGAAGGAATAGAA
GAAGAAGGTGGAGAGAGAGACAGAGACAGATCCATTCGATTAGTGAACGGATCTCGACGGTATCGCCGAA
TTCACAAATGGCAGTATTCATCCACAATTTTAAAAGAAAAGGGGGGATTGGGGGGTACAGTGCAGGGGAA
AGAATAGTAGACATAATAGCAACAGACATACAAACTAAAGAATTACAAAAACAAATTACAAAAATTCAAA
ATTTTCGGGTTTATTACAGGGACAGCAGAGATCCAGTTTGGACTAGTCGTGAGGCTCCGGTGCCCGTCAG
TGGGCAGAGCGCACATCGCCCACAGTCCCCGAGAAGTTGGGGGGAGGGGTCGGCAATTGAACCGGTGCCT
AGAGAAGGTGGCGCGGGGTAAACTGGGAAAGTGATGTCGTGTACTGGCTCCGCCTTTTTCCCGAGGGTGG
GGGAGAACCGTATATAAGTGCAGTAGTCGCCGTGAACGTTCTTTTTCGCAACGGGTTTGCCGCCAGAACA
CAGGTAAGTGCCGTGTGTGGTTCCCGCGGGCCTGGCCTCTTTACGGGTTATGGCCCTTGCGTGCCTTGAA
TTACTTCCACCTGGCTGCAGTACGTGATTCTTGATCCCGAGCTTCGGGTTGGAAGTGGGTGGGAGAGTTC
GAGGCCTTGCGCTTAAGGAGCCCCTTCGCCTCGTGCTTGAGTTGAGGCCTGGCCTGGGCGCTGGGGCCGC
CGCGTGCGAATCTGGTGGCACCTTCGCGCCTGTCTCGCTGCTTTCGATAAGTCTCTAGCCATTTAAAATT
TTTGATGACCTGCTGCGACGCTTTTTTTCTGGCAAGATAGTCTTGTAAATGCGGGCCAAGATCTGCACAC
TGGTATTTCGGTTTTTGGGGCCGCGGGCGGCGACGGGGCCCGTGCGTCCCAGCGCACATGTTCGGCGAGG
CGGGGCCTGCGAGCGCGGCCACCGAGAATCGGACGGGGGTAGTCTCAAGCTGGCCGGCCTGCTCTGGTGC
CTGGCCTCGCGCCGCCGTGTATCGCCCCGCCCTGGGCGGCAAGGCTGGCCCGGTCGGCACCAGTTGCGTG
AGCGGAAAGATGGCCGCTTCCCGGCCCTGCTGCAGGGAGCTCAAAATGGAGGACGCGGCGCTCGGGAGAG
CGGGCGGGTGAGTCACCCACACAAAGGAAAAGGGCCTTTCCGTCCTCAGCCGTCGCTTCATGTGACTCCA
CGGAGTACCGGGCGCCGTCCAGGCACCTCGATTAGTTCTCGAGCTTTTGGAGTACGTCGTCTTTAGGTTG
GGGGGAGGGGTTTTATGCGATGGAGTTTCCCCACACTGAGTGGGTGGAGACTGAAGTTAGGCCAGCTTGG
CACTTGATGTAATTCTCCTTGGAATTTGCCCTTTTTGAGTTTGGATCTTGGTTCATTCTCAAGCCTCAGA
CAGTGGTTCAAAGTTTTTTTCTTCCATTTCAGGTGTCGTGAAGCGGCCCTGCAGATATCAACAAGTTTGT
ACAAAAAAGCAGGCACCATGGCGGCGGCGGCGGCGGCGGGCGCGGGCCCGGAGATGGTCCGCGGGCAGGT
GTTCGACGTGGGGCCGCGCTACACCAACCTCTCGTACATCGGCGAGGGCGCCTACGGCATGGTGTGCTCT
GCTTATGATAATGTCAACAAAGTTCGAGTAGCTATCAAGAAAATCAGCCCCTTTGAGCACCAGACCTACT
GCCAGAGAACCCTGAGGGAGATAAAAATCTTACTGCGCTTCAGACATGAGAACATCATTGGAATCAATGA
CATTATTCGAGCACCAACCATCGAGCAAATGAAAGATGTATATATAGTACAGGACCTCATGGAAACAGAT
CTTTACAAGCTCTTGAAGACACAACACCTCAGCAATGACCATATCTGCTATTTTCTCTACCAGATCCTCA
GAGGGTTAAAATATATCCATTCAGCTAACGTTCTGCACCGTGACCTCAAGCCTTCCAACCTGCTGCTCAA
CACCACCTGTGATCTCAAGATCTGTGACTTTGGCCTGGCCCGTGTTGCAGATCCAGACCATGATCACACA
GGGTTCCTGACAGAATATGTGGCCACACGTTGGTACAGGGCTCCAGAAATTATGTTGAATTCCAAGGGCT
ACACCAAGTCCATTGATATTTGGTCTGTAGGCTGCATTCTGGCAGAAATGCTTTCTAACAGGCCCATCTT
TCCAGGGAAGCATTATCTTGACCAGCTGAACCACATTTTGGGTATTCTTGGATCCCCATCACAAGAAGAC
CTGAATTGTATAATAAATTTAAAAGCTAGGAACTATTTGCTTTCTCTTCCACACAAAAATAAGGTGCCAT
GGAACAGGCTGTTCCCAAATGCTGACTCCAAAGCTCTGGACTTATTGGACAAAATGTTGACATTCAACCC
ACACAAGAGGATTGAAGTAGAACAGGCTCTGGCCCACCCATATCTGGAGCAGTATTACGACCCGAGTGAC
AAGCCCATCGCCGAAGCACCATTCAAGTTCGACATGGAATTGGATGACTTGCCTAAGGAAAAGCTCAAAG
AACTAATTTTTGAAGAGACTGCTAGATTCCAGCCAGGATACAGATCTTAGAACCCAGCTTTCTTGTACAA
AGTGGTTGATATCCAGCACAGTGGCGGCCGCTCGAGTCTAGAGGGCCCGCGGTTCGAAGGTAAGCCTATC
CCTAACCCTCTCCTCGGTCTCGATTCTACGCGTACCGGTTAGTAATGAGATCCCTCCCCCCCCCCTAACG
TTACTGGCCGAAGCCGCTTGGAATAAGGCCGGTGTGCGTTTGTCTATATGTTATTTTCCACCATATTGCC
GTCTTTTGGCAATGTGAGGGCCCGGAAACCTGGCCCTGTCTTCTTGACGAGCATTCCTAGGGGTCTTTCC
CCTCTCGCCAAAGGAATGCAAGGTCTGTTGAATGTCGTGAAGGAAGCAGTTCCTCTGGAAGCTTCTTGAA
GACAAACAACGTCTGTAGCGACCCTTTGCAGGCAGCGGAACCCCCCACCTGGCGACAGGTGCCTCTGCGG
CCAAAAGCCACGTGTATAAGATACACCTGCAAAGGCGGCACAACCCCAGTGCCACGTTGTGAGTTGGATA
GTTGTGGAAAGAGTCAAATGGCTCTCCTCAAGCGTATTCAACAAGGGGCTGAAGGATGCCCAGAAGGTAC
CCCATTGTATGGGATCTGATCTGGGGCCTCGGTGCACATGCTTTACATGTGTTTAGTCGAGGTTAAAAAA
ACGTCTAGGCCCCCCGAACCACGGGGACGTGGTTTTCCTTTGAAAAACACGATGATAATATGGCCACACA
TATGGTGAGCAAGGGCGAGGAGCTGTTCACCGGGGTGGTGCCCATCCTGGTCGAGCTGGACGGCGACGTA
AACGGCCACAAGTTCAGCGTGTCCGGCGAGGGCGAGGGCGATGCCACCTACGGCAAGCTGACCCTGAAGT
TCATCTGCACCACCGGCAAGCTGCCCGTGCCCTGGCCCACCCTCGTGACCACCCTGACCTACGGCGTGCA
GTGCTTCAGCCGCTACCCCGACCACATGAAGCAGCACGACTTCTTCAAGTCCGCCATGCCCGAAGGCTAC
GTCCAGGAGCGCACCATCTTCTTCAAGGACGACGGCAACTACAAGACCCGCGCCGAGGTGAAGTTCGAGG
GCGACACCCTGGTGAACCGCATCGAGCTGAAGGGCATCGACTTCAAGGAGGACGGCAACATCCTGGGGCA
CAAGCTGGAGTACAACTACAACAGCCACAACGTCTATATCATGGCCGACAAGCAGAAGAACGGCATCAAG
GTGAACTTCAAGATCCGCCACAACATCGAGGACGGCAGCGTGCAGCTCGCCGACCACTACCAGCAGAACA
CCCCCATCGGCGACGGCCCCGTGCTGCTGCCCGACAACCACTACCTGAGCACCCAGTCCGCCCTGAGCAA
AGACCCCAACGAGAAGCGCGATCACATGGTCCTGCTGGAGTTCGTGACCGCCGCCGGGATCACTCTCGGC
ATGGACGAGCTGTACAAGTAAATCGATAGATCCTAATCAACCTCTGGATTACAAAATTTGTGAAAGATTG
ACTGGTATTCTTAACTATGTTGCTCCTTTTACGCTATGTGGATACGCTGCTTTAATGCCTTTGTATCATG
CTATTGCTTCCCGTATGGCTTTCATTTTCTCCTCCTTGTATAAATCCTGGTTGCTGTCTCTTTATGAGGA
GTTGTGGCCCGTTGTCAGGCAACGTGGCGTGGTGTGCACTGTGTTTGCTGACGCAACCCCCACTGGTTGG
GGCATTGCCACCACCTGTCAGCTCCTTTCCGGGACTTTCGCTTTCCCCCTCCCTATTGCCACGGCGGAAC
TCATCGCCGCCTGCCTTGCCCGCTGCTGGACAGGGGCTCGGCTGTTGGGCACTGACAATTCCGTGGTGTT
GTCGGGGAAATCATCGTCCTTTCCTTGGCTGCTCGCCTGTGTTGCCACCTGGATTCTGCGCGGGACGTCC
TTCTGCTACGTCCCTTCGGCCCTCAATCCAGCGGACCTTCCTTCCCGCGGCCTGCTGCCGGCTCTGCGGC
CTCTTCCGCGTCTTCGCCTTCGCCCTCAGACGAGTCGGATCTCCCTTTGGGCCGCCTCCCCGCCTGAGAT
CCTTTAAGACCAATGACTTACAAGGCAGCTGTAGATCTTAGCCACTTTTTAAAAGAAAAGGGGGGACTGG
AAGGGCTAATTCACTCCCAACGAAGACAAGATCTGCTTTTTGCTTGTACTGGGTCTCTCTGGTTAGACCA
GATCTGAGCCTGGGAGCTCTCTGGCTAACTAGGGAACCCACTGCTTAAGCCTCAATAAAGCTTGCCTTGA
GTGCTTCAAGTAGTGTGTGCCCGTCTGTTGTGTGACTCTGGTAACTAGAGATCCCTCAGACCCTTTTAGT
CAGTGTGGAAAATCTCTAGCAGTAGTAGTTCATGTCATCTTATTATTCAGTATTTATAACTTGCAAAGAA
ATGAATATCAGAGAGTGAGAGGCCCGGGTTAATTAAGGAAAGGGCTAGATCATTCTTGAAGACGAAAGGG
CCTCGTGATACGCCTATTTTTATAGGTTAATGTCATGATAATAATGGTTTCTTAGACGTCAGGTGGCACT
TTTCGGGGAAATGTGCGCGGAACCCCTATTTGTTTATTTTTCTAAATACATTCAAATATGTATCCGCTCA
TGAGACAATAACCCTGATAAATGCTTCAATAATATTGAAAAAGGAAGAGTATGAGTATTCAACATTTCCG
TGTCGCCCTTATTCCCTTTTTTGCGGCATTTTGCCTTCCTGTTTTTGCTCACCCAGAAACGCTGGTGAAA
GTAAAAGATGCTGAAGATCAGTTGGGTGCACGAGTGGGTTACATCGAACTGGATCTCAACAGCGGTAAGA
TCCTTGAGAGTTTTCGCCCCGAAGAACGTTTTCCAATGATGAGCACTTTTAAAGTTCTGCTATGTGGCGC
GGTATTATCCCGTGTTGACGCCGGGCAAGAGCAACTCGGTCGCCGCATACACTATTCTCAGAATGACTTG
GTTGAGTACTCACCAGTCACAGAAAAGCATCTTACGGATGGCATGACAGTAAGAGAATTATGCAGTGCTG
CCATAACCATGAGTGATAACACTGCGGCCAACTTACTTCTGACAACGATCGGAGGACCGAAGGAGCTAAC
CGCTTTTTTGCACAACATGGGGGATCATGTAACTCGCCTTGATCGTTGGGAACCGGAGCTGAATGAAGCC
ATACCAAACGACGAGCGTGACACCACGATGCCTGTAGCAATGGCAACAACGTTGCGCAAACTATTAACTG
GCGAACTACTTACTCTAGCTTCCCGGCAACAATTAATAGACTGGATGGAGGCGGATAAAGTTGCAGGACC
ACTTCTGCGCTCGGCCCTTCCGGCTGGCTGGTTTATTGCTGATAAATCTGGAGCCGGTGAGCGTGGGTCT
CGCGGTATCATTGCAGCACTGGGGCCAGATGGTAAGCCCTCCCGTATCGTAGTTATCTACACGACGGGGA
GTCAGGCAACTATGGATGAACGAAATAGACAGATCGCTGAGATAGGTGCCTCACTGATTAAGCATTGGTA
ACTGTCAGACCAAGTTTACTCATATATACTTTAGATTGATTTAAAACTTCATTTTTAATTTAAAAGGATC
TAGGTGAAGATCCTTTTTGATAATCTCATGACCAAAATCCCTTAACGTGAGTTTTCGTTCCACTGAGCGT
CAGACCCCGTAGAAAAGATCAAAGGATCTTCTTGAGATCCTTTTTTTCTGCGCGTAATCTGCTGCTTGCA
AACAAAAAAACCACCGCTACCAGCGGTGGTTTGTTTGCCGGATCAAGAGCTACCAACTCTTTTTCCGAAG
GTAACTGGCTTCAGCAGAGCGCAGATACCAAATACTGTTCTTCTAGTGTAGCCGTAGTTAGGCCACCACT
TCAAGAACTCTGTAGCACCGCCTACATACCTCGCTCTGCTAATCCTGTTACCAGTGGCTGCTGCCAGTGG
CGATAAGTCGTGTCTTACCGGGTTGGACTCAAGACGATAGTTACCGGATAAGGCGCAGCGGTCGGGCTGA
ACGGGGGGTTCGTGCACACAGCCCAGCTTGGAGCGAACGACCTACACCGAACTGAGATACCTACAGCGTG
AGCTATGAGAAAGCGCCACGCTTCCCGAAGGGAGAAAGGCGGACAGGTATCCGGTAAGCGGCAGGGTCGG
AACAGGAGAGCGCACGAGGGAGCTTCCAGGGGGAAACGCCTGGTATCTTTATAGTCCTGTCGGGTTTCGC
CACCTCTGACTTGAGCGTCGATTTTTGTGATGCTCGTCAGGGGGGCGGAGCCTATGGAAAAACGCCAGCA
ACGCGGCCTTTTTACGGTTCCTGGCCTTTTGCTGGCCTTTTGCTCACATGTTCTTTCCTGCGTTATCCCC
TGATTCTGTGGATAACCGTATTACCGCCTTTGAGTGAGCTGATACCGCTCGCCGCAGCCGAACGACCGAG
CGCAGCGAGTCAGTGAGCGAGGAAGCGGAAGAGCGCCCAATACGCAAACCGCCTCTCCCCGCGCGTTGGC
CGATTCATTAATGCAGCAAGCTCATGGCTGACTAATTTTTTTTATTTATGCAGAGGCCGAGGCCGCCTCG
GCCTCTGAGCTATTCCAGAAGTAGTGAGGAGGCTTTTTTGGAGGCCTAGGCTTTTGCAAAAAGCTCCCCG
TGGCACGACAGGTTTCCCGACTGGAAAGCGGGCAGTGAGCGCAACGCAATTAATGTGAGTTAGCTCACTC
ATTAGGCACCCCAGGCTTTACACTTTATGCTTCCGGCTCGTATGTTGTGTGGAATTGTGAGCGGATAACA
ATTTCACACAGGAAACAGCTATGACATGATTACGAATTTCACAAATAAAGCATTTTTTTCACTGCATTCT
AGTTGTGGTTTGTCCAAACTCATCAATGTATCTTATCATGTCTGGATCAACTGGATAACTCAAGCTAACC
AAAATCATCCCAAACTTCCCACCCCATACCCTATTACCACTGCCAATTACCTGTGGTTTCATTTACTCTA
AACCTGTGATTCCTCTGAATTATTTTCATTTTAAAGAAATTGTATTTGTTAAATATGTACTACAAACTTA
GTAGT
