>Addgene plasmid #116432 | pHAGE-MAPK1-E322K | depositor partial sequence | sequence record 219306 | insert
ATGGCGGCGGCGGCGGCGGCGGGCGCGGGCCCGGAGATGGTCCGCGGGCAGGTGTTCGACGTGGGGCCGC
GCTACACCAACCTCTCGTACATCGGCGAGGGCGCCTACGGCATGGTGTGCTCTGCTTATGATAATGTCAA
CAAAGTTCGAGTAGCTATCAAGAAAATCAGCCCCTTTGAGCACCAGACCTACTGCCAGAGAACCCTGAGG
GAGATAAAAATCTTACTGCGCTTCAGACATGAGAACATCATTGGAATCAATGACATTATTCGAGCACCAA
CCATCGAGCAAATGAAAGATGTATATATAGTACAGGACCTCATGGAAACAGATCTTTACAAGCTCTTGAA
GACACAACACCTCAGCAATGACCATATCTGCTATTTTCTCTACCAGATCCTCAGAGGGTTAAAATATATC
CATTCAGCTAACGTTCTGCACCGTGACCTCAAGCCTTCCAACCTGCTGCTCAACACCACCTGTGATCTCA
AGATCTGTGACTTTGGCCTGGCCCGTGTTGCAGATCCAGACCATGATCACACAGGGTTCCTGACAGAATA
TGTGGCCACACGTTGGTACAGGGCTCCAGAAATTATGTTGAATTCCAAGGGCTACACCAAGTCCATTGAT
ATTTGGTCTGTAGGCTGCATTCTGGCAGAAATGCTTTCTAACAGGCCCATCTTTCCAGGGAAGCATTATC
TTGACCAGCTGAACCACATTTTGGGTATTCTTGGATCCCCATCACAAGAAGACCTGAATTGTATAATAAA
TTTAAAAGCTAGGAACTATTTGCTTTCTCTTCCACACAAAAATAAGGTGCCATGGAACAGGCTGTTCCCA
AATGCTGACTCCAAAGCTCTGGACTTATTGGACAAAATGTTGACATTCAACCCACACAAGAGGATTGAAG
TAGAACAGGCTCTGGCCCACCCATATCTGGAGCAGTATTACGACCCGAGTGACAAGCCCATCGCCGAAGC
ACCATTCAAGTTCGACATGGAATTGGATGACTTGCCTAAGGAAAAGCTCAAAGAACTAATTTTTGAAGAG
ACTGCTAGATTCCAGCCAGGATACAGATCTTAA
